Addgene plasmid #108194: pET28b+R3(R112C/T180C)C
Purpose: Expresses PdR-PCNA3(R112C/T180C)-P450cam fusion protein in E. coli
Depositing lab: Teruyuki Nagamune. Depositing organization: The University of Tokyo. Publication: Artificial Self-Sufficient Cytochrome P450 Containing Multiple Auxiliary Proteins Demonstrates Improved Monooxygenase Activity. Haga T, Hirakawa H, Nagamune T. Biotechnol J. 2018 Dec;13(12):e1800088. doi: 10.1002/biot.201800088. Epub 2018 Aug 14. PubMed 30039932.
Backbone
  Vector backbone: pET-28b(+)
  Backbone manufacturer: Merck Millipore
  Backbone size w/o insert (bp): 5271
  Total vector size (bp): 8666
  Vector type: Bacterial Expression
Growth in bacteria
  Bacterial resistance: Kanamycin, 50 μg/mL
  Growth temperature: 37°C
  Growth strain: DH5alpha
  Growth instructions: Supplement with 1% glucose is recommended to suppress leaky expression.
  Copy number: Low Copy
Gene/Insert
  Gene/Insert name: PdR-PCNA3(R112C/T180C)-P450cam fusion protein
  Species: Synthetic; Pseudomonas putida, Sulfolobus solfataricus P2
  Insert size (bp): 3395
  Mutation: R112C/T180C(PCNA3)
  Promoter: T7 promoter
  Tag / fusion protein: His6 tag (N terminal on backbone)
  Cloning method: Restriction Enzyme; 5′ cloning site NcoI (not destroyed); 3′ cloning site BamHI (not destroyed)
  Sequencing primers: 5′ T7; 3′ T7 Terminal
Resource information
  A portion of this plasmid was derived from a plasmid made by: Masahiro Goto, Kyushu University; Stephen Sligar, University of Illinois at Urbana-Champaign (pUS200, Addgene plasmid # 17788)
Terms and licenses: Academic/Nonprofit Terms; Industry Terms: Not Available to Industry
How to cite: pET28b+R3(R112C/T180C)C was a gift from Teruyuki Nagamune (Addgene plasmid # 108194 ; http://n2t.net/addgene:108194 ; RRID:Addgene_108194)
