[The description below was written by a language model from this plasmid's Addgene catalogue record and pLannotate feature annotations shown in this document.]
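Description:
pET28b+R3(R112C/T180C)C is a bacterial expression plasmid built on the pET-28b(+) backbone for producing a three-part fusion protein in E. coli. It is selected with kanamycin (aph(3')-Ia, KanR) and replicates from a pBR322-type ColE1 origin. The accompanying bom and rop elements are consistent with its listing as low copy. An f1 origin is also present. The backbone carries lacI under its own promoter. The short TcR, AmpR promoter, FAPα2, capTEV and SET1 "fragment" hits in the automated annotation are most likely backbone remnants, linker segments or tag-adjacent sequence rather than functional parts.

The roughly 3.4 kb insert lies between NcoI and BamHI, downstream of a T7 promoter, lac operator and the T7 gene 10 ribosome binding site, and upstream of the T7 terminator. Transcription therefore depends on T7 RNA polymerase and is repressed by LacI until induction with IPTG. The open reading frame begins with an N-terminal His6 tag and a thrombin cleavage site. It then encodes putidaredoxin reductase (PdR, camA) from Pseudomonas putida, a linker, the PCNA3 sliding-clamp subunit from Sulfolobus solfataricus carrying R112C and T180C substitutions, and cytochrome P450cam (camC) from P. putida. A His-tag sequence is also annotated downstream of camC, but the record does not show whether it is translated.

PCNA3 is one subunit of a heterotrimeric clamp. Judging from the associated publication title, the fusion is meant to place the reductase and the P450 in an assembled, self-sufficient camphor monooxygenase system with multiple auxiliary proteins. The record does not state the purpose of the two cysteine substitutions.
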