Features (pLannotate 1.2.2; 24 found; start..end, strand, type, name):
      1..19      +  promoter       T7 promoter: promoter for bacteriophage T7 RNA polymerase
     20..44      +  protein_bind   lac operator: The lac repressor binds to the lac operator to inhibit transcription in E. coli. This inhibition can be relieved by adding lactose or isopropyl-β-D-thiogalactopyranoside (IPTG). lac repressor encoded by lacI
     59..81      +  RBS            RBS: efficient ribosome binding site from bacteriophage T7 gene 10 (Olins and Rangwala, 1989)
    100..116     +  CDS            capTEV™ (fragment): composite tag for in vivo biotinylation, TEV protease cleavage, and 6xHis tagging
    127..144     +  CDS            thrombin site: thrombin recognition and cleavage site
    148..1410    +  CDS            camA: CAMA_PSEPU - Experimental evidence at protein level: Swiss-Prot protein existence level 1. The oxidation of camphor by cytochrome P450-CAM CamC requires the participation of the flavoprotein, putidaredoxin reductase CamA, and the iron-sulfur protein, putidaredoxin CamB, to mediate the transfer of electrons from NADH to P450 for oxygen activation. From Pseudomonas putida (Arthrobacter siderocapsulatus).
   1412..1436    +  CDS            FAPα2 (fragment): fluorogen-activating protein composed of a dimer of the L5-MG single-chain antibody fragment (Szent-Gyorgyi et al., 2008) binds malachite green derivatives to produce red fluorescence
   1492..2223    +  CDS            pcn3: PCNA3_SACS2 - Also known as pcnA-1. Experimental evidence at protein level: Swiss-Prot protein existence level 1. One of the sliding clamp subunits that acts as a moving platform for DNA processing. Responsible for tethering the catalytic subunit of DNA polymerase to DNA during high-speed replication. DNA polymerase I, DNA ligase and the flap endonuclease may be constitutively associated with the PCNA heterotrimer forming a scanning complex able to couple DNA synthesis and Okazaki fragment maturation. Heterotrimer stimulates the Holliday junction resolvase Hjc. From Saccharolobus solfataricus
   2233..3477    +  CDS            camC: CPXA_PSEPU - Also known as cyp101. Experimental evidence at protein level: Swiss-Prot protein existence level 1. Involved in a camphor oxidation system. From Pseudomonas putida (Arthrobacter siderocapsulatus).
   3527..3544    +  CDS            9xHis (fragment): 9xHis affinity tag
   3554..3603    +  CDS            SET1 (fragment): solubility-enhancement tag derived from T7 phage gene 10B
   3611..3658    +  terminator     T7 terminator: transcription terminator for bacteriophage T7 RNA polymerase
   3695..4123    +  rep_origin     f1 ori (sequence partly withheld): f1 bacteriophage origin of replication; arrow indicates direction of (+) strand synthesis
   4176..4233    +  promoter       AmpR promoter (fragment): bla
   4242..5057    -  CDS            KanR: aminoglycoside phosphotransferase; aph(3')-Ia; confers resistance to kanamycin in bacteria or G418 (Geneticin®) in eukaryotes
   5179..5767    +  rep_origin     ori: high-copy-number ColE1/pMB1/pBR322/pUC origin of replication
   5953..6092    -  misc_feature   bom: basis of mobility region from pBR322
   6194..6385    -  CDS            rop: Rop protein, which maintains plasmids at low copy number; rop
   6402..6782    +  CDS            YPB1_ECOLX: Protein predicted: Swiss-Prot protein existence level 4. From Escherichia coli.
   6854..7145    -  CDS            TcR (fragment): tetracycline efflux protein; tet; confers resistance to tetracycline
   7160..7181    -  protein_bind   CAP binding site: CAP binding activates transcription in the presence of cAMP. E. coli catabolite activator protein
   7194..8276    -  CDS            lacI: lac repressor; lacI; The lac repressor binds to the lac operator to inhibit transcription in E. coli. This inhibition can be relieved by adding lactose or isopropyl-β-D-thiogalactopyranoside (IPTG).
   8277..8354    -  promoter       lacI promoter: lacI
   8362..8641    -  CDS            TcR (fragment): tetracycline efflux protein; tet; confers resistance to tetracycline
>Addgene plasmid #108194 | pET28b+R3(R112C/T180C)C | addgene full sequence | sequence record 209047 | Addgene NGS Result
TAATACGACTCACTATAGGGGAATTGTGAGCGGATAACAATTCCCCTCTAGAAATAATTTTGTTTAACTT
TAAGAAGGAGATATACCATGGGCAGCAGCCATCATCATCATCATCACAGCAGCGGCCTGGTGCCGCGCGG
CAGCCATATGAACGCAAACGACAACGTGGTCATCGTCGGTACCGGACTGGCTGGCGTTGAGGTCGCCTTC
GGCCTGCGCGCCAGCGGCTGGGAAGGCAATATCCGGTTGGTGGGGGATGCGACGGTAATTCCCCATCACC
TACCACCGCTATCCAAAGCTTACTTGGCCGGCAAAGCCACAGCGGAAAGCCTGTACCTGAGAACCCCAGA
TGCCTATGCAGCGCAGAACATCCAACTACTCGGAGGCACACAGGTAACGGCTATCAACCGCGACCGACAG
CAAGTAATCCTATCGGATGGCCGGGCACTGGATTACGACCGGCTGGTATTGGCTACCGGAGGGCGTCCAA
GACCCCTACCGGTGGCCAGTGGCGCAGTTGGAAAGGCGAACAACTTTCGATACCTGCGCACACTGGAGGA
CGCCGAGTGCATTCGCCGGCAGCTGATTGCGGATAACCGTCTGGTGGTGATTGGTGGCGGCTACATTGGC
CTTGAAGTGGCTGCCACCGCCATCAAGGCGAACATGCACGTCACCCTGCTTGATACGGCAGCCCGGGTTC
TGGAGCGGGTTACCGCCCCGCCGGTATCGGCCTTTTACGAGCACCTACACCGCGAAGCCGGCGTTGACAT
ACGAACCGGCACGCAGGTGTGCGGGTTCGAGATGTCGACCGACCAACAGAAGGTTACCGCCGTCCTCTGC
GAGGACGGCACAAGGCTGCCAGCGGATCTGGTAATCGCCGGGATTGGCCTGATACCAAACTGCGAGTTGG
CCAGTGCGGCCGGCCTGCAGGTTGATAACGGCATCGTGATCAACGAACACATGCAGACCTCTGATCCCTT
GATCATGGCCGTCGGCGACTGTGCCCGATTTCACAGTCAGCTCTATGACCGCTGGGTGCGTATCGAATCG
GTGCCCAATGCCTTGGAGCAGGCACGAAAGATCGCCGCCATCCTCTGTGGCAAGGTGCCACGCGATGAGG
CGGCGCCCTGGTTCTGGTCCGATCAGTATGAGATCGGATTGAAGATGGTCGGACTGTCCGAAGGGTACGA
CCGGATCATTGTCCGCGGCTCTTTGGCGCAACCCGACTTCAGCGTTTTCTACCTGCAGGGAGACCGGGTA
TTGGCGGTCGATACAGTGAACCGTCCAGTGGAGTTCAACCAGTCAAAACAAATAATCACGGATCGTTTGC
CGGTTGAACCAAACCTACTCGGTGACGAAAGCGTGCCGTTAAAGGAAATCATCGCCGCCGCCAAAGCTGA
ACTGAGTAGTGCCGGTGGAGGCGGCTCTGGTGGCGGAGGTAGCCATATGATCTACCTGAAATCTTTCGAA
CGTAACATCCGCCTGATCAATATGAAAGTGGTTTACGATGATGTTCGTGTGCTGAAAGATATTATCCAGG
CGCTGGCCCGCCTGGTTGATGAAGCCGTGCTGAAATTCAAACAGGATAGCGTTGAACTGGTGGCACTGGA
TCGTGCGCATATTAGCCTGATCTCTGTTAACCTGCCGCGCGAAATGTTCAAAGAATACGATGTGAACGAT
GAATTTAAATTCGGTTTCAACACCCAGTACCTGATGAAAATCCTGAAAGTTGCAAAACGTAAAGAAGCCA
TTGAAATCGCAAGTGAAAGCCCGGATAGTGTGATTATCAACATTATCGGCAGCACCAATCGTGAATTTAA
CGTTTGCAATCTGGAAGTGTCTGAACAGGAAATTCCGGAAATCAACCTGCAGTTCGATATTAGTGCGACG
ATCAGCTCTGATGGTTTTAAAAGTGCCATCAGCGAAGTTTCTACCGTGACGGATAATGTGGTTGTGGAAG
GTCACGAAGATCGCATTCTGATCAAAGCAGAAGGCGAAAGCGAAGTTGAAGTGGAATTTTCTAAAGATTG
CGGCGGTCTGCAGGATCTGGAATTTAGTAAAGAAAGCAAAAATTCTTACAGTGCGGAATACCTGGATGAT
GTTCTGTCTCTGACGAAACTGAGTGATTACGTGAAAATCAGCTTCGGCAACCAGAAACCGCTGCAGCTGT
TTTTCAATATGGAAGGCGGTGGCAAAGTTACGTACCTGCTGGCGCCGAAAGTTGGCGGTAGCATGACGAC
TGAAACCATACAAAGCAACGCCAATCTTGCCCCTCTGCCACCCCATGTGCCAGAGCACCTGGTATTCGAC
TTCGACATGTACAATCCGTCGAATCTGTCTGCCGGCGTGCAGGAGGCCTGGGCAGTTCTGCAAGAATCAA
ACGTACCGGATCTGGTGTGGACTCGCTGCAACGGCGGACACTGGATCGCCACTCGCGGCCAACTGATCCG
TGAGGCCTATGAAGATTACCGCCACTTTTCCAGCGAGTGCCCGTTCATCCCTCGTGAAGCCGGCGAAGCC
TACGACTTCATTCCCACCTCGATGGACCCGCCCGAGCAGCGCCAGTTTCGTGCGCTGGCCAACCAAGTGG
TTGGCATGCCGGTGGTGGATAAGCTGGAGAACCGTATCCAGGAGCTGGCCTGCTCGCTGATCGAGAGCCT
GCGCCCGCAAGGACAGTGCAACTTCACCGAGGACTACGCCGAACCCTTCCCGATACGCATCTTCATGCTG
CTCGCAGGTCTACCGGAAGAAGATATCCCGCACTTGAAATACCTAACGGATCAGATGACCCGTCCGGATG
GCAGCATGACCTTCGCAGAGGCCAAGGAGGCGCTCTACGACTATCTGATACCGATCATCGAGCAACGCAG
GCAGAAGCCGGGAACCGACGCTATCAGCATCGTTGCCAACGGCCAGGTCAATGGGCGACCGATCACCAGT
GACGAAGCCAAGAGGATGTGTGGCCTGTTACTGGTCGGCGGCCTGGATACGGTGGTCAATTTCCTCAGCT
TCAGCATGGAGTTCCTGGCCAAAAGCCCGGAGCATCGCCAGGAGCTGATCGAGCGTCCCGAGCGTATTCC
AGCCGCTTGCGAGGAACTACTCCGGCGCTTCTCGCTGGTTGCCGATGGCCGCATCCTCACCTCCGATTAC
GAGTTTCATGGCGTGCAACTGAAGAAAGGTGACCAGATCCTGCTACCGCAGATGCTGTCTGGCCTGGATG
AGCGCGAAAACGCCTGCCCGATGCACGTCGACTTCAGTCGCCAAAAGGTTTCACACACCACCTTTGGCCA
CGGCAGCCATCTGTGCCTTGGCCAGCACCTGGCCCGCCGGGAAATCATCGTCACCCTCAAGGAATGGCTG
ACCAGGATTCCTGACTTCTCCATTGCCCCGGGTGCCCAGATTCAGCACAAGAGCGGCATCGTCAGCGGCG
TGCAGGCACTCCCTCTGGTCTGGGACCCGGCGACTACCAAAGCGGTATAAGGATCCGAATTCGAGCTCCG
TCGACAAGCTTGCGGCCGCACTCGAGCACCACCACCACCACCACTGAGATCCGGCTGCTAACAAAGCCCG
AAAGGAAGCTGAGTTGGCTGCTGCCACCGCTGAGCAATAACTAGCATAACCCCTTGGGGCCTCTAAACGG
GTCTTGAGGGGTTTTTTGCTGAAAGGAGGAACTATATCCGGATTGGCGAATGGG
[124 nt withheld, positions 3695-3818]
C
[91 nt withheld, positions 3820-3910]
A
[49 nt withheld, positions 3912-3960]
CCTTTGACGTTGGAGTCCACGTTCTTT
[37 nt withheld, positions 3988-4024]
ACCCTATCTCGGTCTATTCTTTTGATTTATAAGGGATTTTGCCGATTTCGGCCTATTGGTTAAAAAATGA
GCTGATTTAACAAAAATTTAACGCGAATTTTAACAAAATATTAACGCTTACAATTTAGGTGGCACTTTTC
GGGGAAATGTGCGCGGAACCCCTATTTGTTTATTTTTCTAAATACATTCAAATATGTATCCGCTCATGAA
TTAATTCTTAGAAAAACTCATCGAGCATCAAATGAAACTGCAATTTATTCATATCAGGATTATCAATACC
ATATTTTTGAAAAAGCCGTTTCTGTAATGAAGGAGAAAACTCACCGAGGCAGTTCCATAGGATGGCAAGA
TCCTGGTATCGGTCTGCGATTCCGACTCGTCCAACATCAATACAACCTATTAATTTCCCCTCGTCAAAAA
TAAGGTTATCAAGTGAGAAATCACCATGAGTGACGACTGAATCCGGTGAGAATGGCAAAAGTTTATGCAT
TTCTTTCCAGACTTGTTCAACAGGCCAGCCATTACGCTCGTCATCAAAATCACTCGCATCAACCAAACCG
TTATTCATTCGTGATTGCGCCTGAGCGAGACGAAATACGCGATCGCTGTTAAAAGGACAATTACAAACAG
GAATCGAATGCAACCGGCGCAGGAACACTGCCAGCGCATCAACAATATTTTCACCTGAATCAGGATATTC
TTCTAATACCTGGAATGCTGTTTTCCCGGGGATCGCAGTGGTGAGTAACCATGCATCATCAGGAGTACGG
ATAAAATGCTTGATGGTCGGAAGAGGCATAAATTCCGTCAGCCAGTTTAGTCTGACCATCTCATCTGTAA
CATCATTGGCAACGCTACCTTTGCCATGTTTCAGAAACAACTCTGGCGCATCGGGCTTCCCATACAATCG
ATAGATTGTCGCACCTGATTGCCCGACATTATCGCGAGCCCATTTATACCCATATAAATCAGCATCCATG
TTGGAATTTAATCGCGGCCTAGAGCAAGACGTTTCCCGTTGAATATGGCTCATAACACCCCTTGTATTAC
TGTTTATGTAAGCAGACAGTTTTATTGTTCATGACCAAAATCCCTTAACGTGAGTTTTCGTTCCACTGAG
CGTCAGACCCCGTAGAAAAGATCAAAGGATCTTCTTGAGATCCTTTTTTTCTGCGCGTAATCTGCTGCTT
GCAAACAAAAAAACCACCGCTACCAGCGGTGGTTTGTTTGCCGGATCAAGAGCTACCAACTCTTTTTCCG
AAGGTAACTGGCTTCAGCAGAGCGCAGATACCAAATACTGTCCTTCTAGTGTAGCCGTAGTTAGGCCACC
ACTTCAAGAACTCTGTAGCACCGCCTACATACCTCGCTCTGCTAATCCTGTTACCAGTGGCTGCTGCCAG
TGGCGATAAGTCGTGTCTTACCGGGTTGGACTCAAGACGATAGTTACCGGATAAGGCGCAGCGGTCGGGC
TGAACGGGGGGTTCGTGCACACAGCCCAGCTTGGAGCGAACGACCTACACCGAACTGAGATACCTACAGC
GTGAGCTATGAGAAAGCGCCACGCTTCCCGAAGGGAGAAAGGCGGACAGGTATCCGGTAAGCGGCAGGGT
CGGAACAGGAGAGCGCACGAGGGAGCTTCCAGGGGGAAACGCCTGGTATCTTTATAGTCCTGTCGGGTTT
CGCCACCTCTGACTTGAGCGTCGATTTTTGTGATGCTCGTCAGGGGGGCGGAGCCTATGGAAAAACGCCA
GCAACGCGGCCTTTTTACGGTTCCTGGCCTTTTGCTGGCCTTTTGCTCACATGTTCTTTCCTGCGTTATC
CCCTGATTCTGTGGATAACCGTATTACCGCCTTTGAGTGAGCTGATACCGCTCGCCGCAGCCGAACGACC
GAGCGCAGCGAGTCAGTGAGCGAGGAAGCGGAAGAGCGCCTGATGCGGTATTTTCTCCTTACGCATCTGT
GCGGTATTTCACACCGCAATGGTGCACTCTCAGTACAATCTGCTCTGATGCCGCATAGTTAAGCCAGTAT
ACACTCCGCTATCGCTACGTGACTGGGTCATGGCTGCGCCCCGACACCCGCCAACACCCGCTGACGCGCC
CTGACGGGCTTGTCTGCTCCCGGCATCCGCTTACAGACAAGCTGTGACCGTCTCCGGGAGCTGCATGTGT
CAGAGGTTTTCACCGTCATCACCGAAACGCGCGAGGCAGCTGCGGTAAAGCTCATCAGCGTGGTCGTGAA
GCGATTCACAGATGTCTGCCTGTTCATCCGCGTCCAGCTCGTTGAGTTTCTCCAGAAGCGTTAATGTCTG
GCTTCTGATAAAGCGGGCCATGTTAAGGGCGGTTTTTTCCTGTTTGGTCACTGATGCCTCCGTGTAAGGG
GGATTTCTGTTCATGGGGGTAATGATACCGATGAAACGAGAGAGGATGCTCACGATACGGGTTACTGATG
ATGAACATGCCCGGTTACTGGAACGTTGTGAGGGTAAACAACTGGCGGTATGGATGCGGCGGGACCAGAG
AAAAATCACTCAGGGTCAATGCCAGCGCTTCGTTAATACAGATGTAGGTGTTCCACAGGGTAGCCAGCAG
CATCCTGCGATGCAGATCCGGAACATAATGGTGCAGGGCGCTGACTTCCGCGTTTCCAGACTTTACGAAA
CACGGAAACCGAAGACCATTCATGTTGTTGCTCAGGTCGCAGACGTTTTGCAGCAGCAGTCGCTTCACGT
TCGCTCGCGTATCGGTGATTCATTCTGCTAACCAGTAAGGCAACCCCGCCAGCCTAGCCGGGTCCTCAAC
GACAGGAGCACGATCATGCGCACCCGTGGGGCCGCCATGCCGGCGATAATGGCCTGCTTCTCGCCGAAAC
GTTTGGTGGCGGGACCAGTGACGAAGGCTTGAGCGAGGGCGTGCAAGATTCCGAATACCGCAAGCGACAG
GCCGATCATCGTCGCGCTCCAGCGAAAGCGGTCCTCGCCGAAAATGACCCAGAGCGCTGCCGGCACCTGT
CCTACGAGTTGCATGATAAAGAAGACAGTCATAAGTGCGGCGACGATAGTCATGCCCCGCGCCCACCGGA
AGGAGCTGACTGGGTTGAAGGCTCTCAAGGGCATCGGTCGAGATCCCGGTGCCTAATGAGTGAGCTAACT
TACATTAATTGCGTTGCGCTCACTGCCCGCTTTCCAGTCGGGAAACCTGTCGTGCCAGCTGCATTAATGA
ATCGGCCAACGCGCGGGGAGAGGCGGTTTGCGTATTGGGCGCCAGGGTGGTTTTTCTTTTCACCAGTGAG
ACGGGCAACAGCTGATTGCCCTTCACCGCCTGGCCCTGAGAGAGTTGCAGCAAGCGGTCCACGCTGGTTT
GCCCCAGCAGGCGAAAATCCTGTTTGATGGTGGTTAACGGCGGGATATAACATGAGCTGTCTTCGGTATC
GTCGTATCCCACTACCGAGATATCCGCACCAACGCGCAGCCCGGACTCGGTAATGGCGCGCATTGCGCCC
AGCGCCATCTGATCGTTGGCAACCAGCATCGCAGTGGGAACGATGCCCTCATTCAGCATTTGCATGGTTT
GTTGAAAACCGGACATGGCACTCCAGTCGCCTTCCCGTTCCGCTATCGGCTGAATTTGATTGCGAGTGAG
ATATTTATGCCAGCCAGCCAGACGCAGACGCGCCGAGACAGAACTTAATGGGCCCGCTAACAGCGCGATT
TGCTGGTGACCCAATGCGACCAGATGCTCCACGCCCAGTCGCGTACCGTCTTCATGGGAGAAAATAATAC
TGTTGATGGGTGTCTGGTCAGAGACATCAAGAAATAACGCCGGAACATTAGTGCAGGCAGCTTCCACAGC
AATGGCATCCTGGTCATCCAGCGGATAGTTAATGATCAGCCCACTGACGCGTTGCGCGAGAAGATTGTGC
ACCGCCGCTTTACAGGCTTCGACGCCGCTTCGTTCTACCATCGACACCACCACGCTGGCACCCAGTTGAT
CGGCGCGAGATTTAATCGCCGCGACAATTTGCGACGGCGCGTGCAGGGCCAGACTGGAGGTGGCAACGCC
AATCAGCAACGACTGTTTGCCCGCCAGTTGTTGTGCCACGCGGTTGGGAATGTAATTCAGCTCCGCCATC
GCCGCTTCCACTTTTTCCCGCGTTTTCGCAGAAACGTGGCTGGCCTGGTTCACCACGCGGGAAACGGTCT
GATAAGAGACACCGGCATACTCTGCGACATCGTATAACGTTACTGGTTTCACATTCACCACCCTGAATTG
ACTCTCTTCCGGGCGCTATCATGCCATACCGCGAAAGGTTTTGCGCCATTCGATGGTGTCCGGGATCTCG
ACGCTCTCCCTTATGCGACTCCTGCATTAGGAAGCAGCCCAGTAGTAGGTTGAGGCCGTTGAGCACCGCC
GCCGCAAGGAATGGTGCATGCAAGGAGATGGCGCCCAACAGTCCCCCGGCCACGGGGCCTGCCACCATAC
CCACGCCGAAACAAGCGCTCATGAGCCCGAAGTGGCGAGCCCGATCTTCCCCATCGGTGATGTCGGCGAT
ATAGGCGCCAGCAACCGCACCTGTGGCGCCGGTGATGCCGGCCACGATGCGTCCGGCGTAGAGGATCGAG
ATCTCGATCCCGCGAAAT
